Addgene plasmid #227271: qTAG-AAVS1-PGK-Zeo
Purpose: (Empty Backbone) Empty AAVS1 targeting donor for the insertion of Zeo and a medium strength PGK promoter. A CDS can be cloned adjacent to the promoter via restriction or gibson cloning using the MluI cut site.
Depositing lab: Laurence Pelletier. Publication: qTAG: an adaptable plasmid scaffold for CRISPR-based endogenous tagging. Philip R, Sharma A, Matellan L, Erpf AC, Hsu WH, Tkach JM, Wyatt HDM, Pelletier L. EMBO J. 2024 Dec 12. doi: 10.1038/s44318-024-00337-5. PubMed 39668248.
Backbone
  Vector backbone: pUC19
  Backbone manufacturer: Invitrogen
  Backbone size (bp): 2686
  Vector type: Mammalian Expression, CRISPR ; Donor Cassette
  Selectable markers: Zeocin
Growth in bacteria
  Bacterial resistance: Ampicillin, 100 μg/mL
  Growth temperature: 37°C
  Growth strain: DH5alpha
  Copy number: High Copy
Gene/Insert
  Gene/Insert name: None
Terms and licenses: Academic/Nonprofit Terms; Industry Terms: Not Available to Industry
How to cite: qTAG-AAVS1-PGK-Zeo was a gift from Laurence Pelletier (Addgene plasmid # 227271 ; http://n2t.net/addgene:227271 ; RRID:Addgene_227271)
