[The description below was written by a language model from this plasmid's Addgene catalogue record and pLannotate feature annotations shown in this document.]
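Description:
qTAG-AAVS1-PGK-Zeo is an empty homology-directed repair donor plasmid from the qTAG CRISPR tagging scaffold series, built on a pUC19 backbone and designed to place an expression cassette at the human AAVS1 safe-harbour locus. In bacteria it is maintained at high copy through the ColE1/pUC origin and selected with ampicillin via the β-lactamase gene. Remnants of the pUC19 lacZα region, the lac promoter/operator, and short lacI, rop and bom fragments flank the donor cassette and have no apparent role in its function.

The payload sits between left and right homology arms of roughly 800 bp each, matching intron 1 of the human PPP1R12C gene, which direct integration after a nuclease-induced break at AAVS1. The nuclease and guide RNA are not encoded on this plasmid. Immediately after the left arm is a splice acceptor followed by the ble gene from Streptoalloteichus hindustanus, which confers Zeocin resistance, and an SV40 polyadenylation signal. No promoter is annotated upstream of the marker, so this looks like a promoter-trap arrangement in which resistance depends on splicing into the endogenous PPP1R12C transcript, favouring recovery of correctly targeted cells; about 100 bp between the splice acceptor and ble are unannotated. Downstream lies the mouse PGK promoter, described in the record as medium strength, followed by a short gap and a bGH polyadenylation signal. That gap carries no insert and is where a coding sequence of interest can be introduced by restriction or Gibson cloning at the MluI site. The finished donor is intended for generating Zeocin-selectable human cell lines that stably express a transgene from a defined genomic site.
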