Features (pLannotate 1.2.2; 17 found; start..end, strand, type, name):
    137..236     +  misc_feature   bom (fragment): basis of mobility region from pBR322
    242..399     -  CDS            lacZα (fragment): LacZα fragment of β-galactosidase; lacZ fragment
    402..1205    +  misc_feature   HA-L: left homology arm from the adeno-associated virus integration site (AAVS1) within intron 1 of the human PPP1R12C gene
   1212..1237    +  misc_feature   SA: splice acceptor site
   1339..1710    +  CDS            ble: BLE_STRHI - Experimental evidence at protein level: Swiss-Prot protein existence level 1. Binding protein with a strong affinity to the bleomycin family of antibiotics. From Streptoalloteichus hindustanus.
   1735..1856    +  polyA_signal   SV40 poly(A) signal: SV40 polyadenylation signal
   1875..2374    +  promoter       PGK promoter: mouse phosphoglycerate kinase 1 promoter
   2438..2662    +  polyA_signal   bGH poly(A) signal: bovine growth hormone polyadenylation signal
   2677..3513    +  misc_feature   HA-R: right homology arm from the adeno-associated virus integration site (AAVS1) within intron 1 of the human PPP1R12C gene
   3556..3572    -  protein_bind   lac operator: The lac repressor binds to the lac operator to inhibit transcription in E. coli. This inhibition can be relieved by adding lactose or isopropyl-β-D-thiogalactopyranoside (IPTG). lac repressor encoded by lacI
   3580..3610    -  promoter       lac promoter: promoter for the E. coli lac operon
   3625..3646    -  protein_bind   CAP binding site: CAP binding activates transcription in the presence of cAMP. E. coli catabolite activator protein
   3659..3751    -  CDS            lacI (fragment): lac repressor; lacI; The lac repressor binds to the lac operator to inhibit transcription in E. coli. This inhibition can be relieved by adding lactose or isopropyl-β-D-thiogalactopyranoside (IPTG).
   3934..4522    -  rep_origin     ori: high-copy-number ColE1/pMB1/pBR322/pUC origin of replication
   4693..5553    -  CDS            AmpR: β-lactamase; bla; confers resistance to ampicillin, carbenicillin, and related antibiotics
   5554..5658    -  promoter       AmpR promoter: bla
   5753..35      +  CDS            rop (fragment) (across the origin): Rop protein, which maintains plasmids at low copy number; rop
>Addgene plasmid #227271 | qTAG-AAVS1-PGK-Zeo | addgene full sequence | sequence record 452027 | Addgene NGS Result
TCGCGCGTTTCGGTGATGACGGTGAAAACCTCTGACACATGCAGCTCCCGGAGACGGTCACAGCTTGTCT
GTAAGCGGATGCCGGGAGCAGACAAGCCCGTCAGGGCGCGTCAGCGGGTGTTGGCGGGTGTCGGGGCTGG
CTTAACTATGCGGCATCAGAGCAGATTGTACTGAGAGTGCACCATATGCGGTGTGAAATACCGCACAGAT
GCGTAAGGAGAAAATACCGCATCAGGCGCCATTCGCCATTCAGGCTGCGCAACTGTTGGGAAGGGCGATC
GGTGCGGGCCTCTTCGCTATTACGCCAGCTGGCGAAAGGGGGATGTGCTGCAAGGCGATTAAGTTGGGTA
ACGCCAGGGTTTTCCCAGTCACGACGTTGTAAAACGACGGCCAGTGAATTCTGCTTTCTCTGACCAGCAT
TCTCTCCCCTGGGCCTGTGCCGCTTTCTGTCTGCAGCTTGTGGCCTGGGTCACCTCTACGGCTGGCCCAG
ATCCTTCCCTGCCGCCTCCTTCAGGTTCCGTCTTCCTCCACTCCCTCTTCCCCTTGCTCTCTGCTGTGTT
GCTGCCCAAGGATGCTCTTTCCGGAGCACTTCCTTCTCGGCGCTGCACCACGTGATGTCCTCTGAGCGGA
TCCTCCCCGTGTCTGGGTCCTCTCCGGGCATCTCTCCTCCCTCACCCAACCCCATGCCGTCTTCACTCGC
TGGGTTCCCTTTTCCTTCTCCTTCTGGGGCCTGTGCCATCTCTCGTTTCTTAGGATGGCCTTCTCCGACG
GATGTCTCCCTTGCGTCCCGCCTCCCCTTCTTGTAGGCCTGCATCATCACCGTTTTTCTGGACAACCCCA
AAGTACCCCGTCTCCCTGGCTTTAGCCACCTCTCCATCCTCTTGCTTTCTTTGCCTGGACACCCCGTTCT
CCTGTGGATTCGGGTCACCTCTCACTCCTTTCATTTGGGCAGCTCCCCTACCCCCCTTACCTCTCTAGTC
TGTGCTAGCTCTTCCAGCCCCCTGTCATGGCATCTTCCAGGGGTCCGAGAGCTCAGCTAGTCTTCTTCCT
CCAACCCGGGCCCCTATGTCCACTTCAGGACAGCATGTTTGCTGCCTCCAGGGATCCTGTGTCCCCGAGC
TGGGACCACCTTATATTCCCAGGGCCGGTTAATGTGGCTCTGGTTCTGGGTACTTTTATCTGTCCCCTCC
ACCCCACAGTGGGGCTGTACACTGACCTCTTCTCTTCCTCCCACAGGGCATGCATTCTGGTGGCGGAGGA
TCCGGAGCTACTAACTTCAGCCTGCTGAAGCAGGCCGGAGACGTGGAGGAGAACCCTGGACCTTCTAGAG
GAAGCGGAATGGCCAAGTTGACCAGTGCCGTTCCGGTGCTCACCGCGCGCGACGTCGCCGGAGCGGTCGA
GTTCTGGACCGACCGGCTCGGGTTCAGCCGGGACTTCGTGGAGGACGACTTCGCCGGTGTGGTCCGGGAC
GACGTGACCCTGTTCATCAGCGCGGTCCAGGACCAGGTGGTGCCGGACAACACCCTGGCCTGGGTGTGGG
TGCGCGGCCTGGACGAGCTGTACGCCGAGTGGTCGGAGGTCGTGTCCACGAACTTCCGGGACGCCTCCGG
GCCGGCCATGACCGAGATCGGCGAGCAGCCGTGGGGGCGGGAGTTCGCCCTGCGCGACCCGGCCGGCAAC
TGCGTGCACTTCGTGGCCGAGGAGCAGGACTGAGGCGCGCCTATTATGGTACCTAACTTGTTTATTGCAG
CTTATAATGGTTACAAATAAAGCAATAGCATCACAAATTTCACAAATAAAGCATTTTTTTCACTGCATTC
TAGTTGTGGTTTGTCCAAACTCATCAATGTATCTTACATATGCCATGGATCGCGGGGTAGGGGAGGCGCT
TTTCCCAAGGCAGTCTGGAGCATGCGCTTTAGCAGCCCCGCTGGGCACTTGGCGCTACACAAGTGGCCTC
TGGCCTCGCACACATTCCACATCCACCGGTAGGCGCCAACCGGCTCCGTTCTTTGGTGGCCCCTTCGCGC
CACCTTCTACTCCTCCCCTAGTCAGGAAGTTCCCCCCCGCCCCGCAGCTCGCGTCGTGCAGGACGTGACA
AATGGAAGTAGCACGTCTCACTAGTCTCGTGCAGATGGACAGCACCGCTGAGCAATGGAAGCGGGTAGGC
CTTTGGGGCAGCGGCCAATAGCAGCTTTGCTCCTTCGCTTTCTGGGCTCAGAGGCTGGGAAGGGGTGGGT
CCGGGGGCGGGCTCAGGGGCGGGCTCAGGGGCGGGGCGGGCGCCCGAAGGTCCTCCGGAGGCCCGGCATT
CTGCACGCTTCAAAAGCGCACGTCTGCCGCGCTGTTCTCCTCTTCCTCATCTCCGGGCCTTTCGGCGTCG
TGAAAGGGCGCATTCGACATCGATACTAGTACGCGTCGGTCGCCTGCAGGACGACCGCTGTGCCTTCTAG
TTGCCAGCCATCTGTTGTTTGCCCCTCCCCCGTGCCTTCCTTGACCCTGGAAGGTGCCACTCCCACTGTC
CTTTCCTAATAAAATGAGGAAATTGCATCGCATTGTCTGAGTAGGTGTCATTCTATTCTGGGGGGTGGGG
TGGGGCAGGACAGCAAGGGGGAGGATTGGGAAGACAATAGCAGGCATGCTGGGGATGCGGTGGGCTCTAT
GGGCGGCCGCGTCGACACTAGGGACAGGATTGGTGACAGAAAAGCCCCATCCTTAGGCCTCCTCCTTCCT
AGTCTCCTGATATTGGGTCTAACCCCCACCTCCTGTTAGGCAGATTCCTTATCTGGTGACACACCCCCAT
TTCCTGGAGCCATCTCTCTCCTTGCCAGAACCTCTAAGGTTTGCTTACGATGGAGCCAGAGAGGATCCTG
GGAGGGAGAGCTTGGCAGGGGGTGGGAGGGAAGGGGGGGATGCGTGACCTGCCCGGTTCTCAGTGGCCAC
CCTGCGCTACCCTCTCCCAGAACCTGAGCTGCTCTGACGCGGCTGTCTGGTGCGTTTCACTGATCCTGGT
GCTGCAGCTTCCTTACACTTCCCAAGAGGAGAAGCAGTTTGGAAAAACAAAATCAGAATAAGTTGGTCCT
GAGTTCTAACTTTGGCTCTTCACCTTTCTAGTCCCCAATTTATATTGTTCCTCCGTGCGTCAGTTTTACC
TGTGAGATAAGGCCAGTAGCCAGCCCCGTCCTGGCAGGGCTGTGGTGAGGAGGGGGGTGTCCGTGTGGAA
AACTCCCTTTGTGAGAATGGTGCGTCCTAGGTGTTCACCAGGTCGTGGCCGCCTCTACTCCCTTTCTCTT
TCTCCATCCTTCTTTCCTTAAAGAGTCCCCAGTGCTATCTGGGACATATTCCTCCGCCCAGAGCAGGGTC
CCGCTTCCCTAAGGCCCTGCTCTGGGCTTCTGGGTTTGAGTCCTTGGCAAGCCCAGGAGAGGCGCTCAGG
CTTCCCTGTCCCCCTTCCTCGTCCACCATCTCATGCCCCTGGCTCTCCTGCCCCTTCCCTACAGGGGTTC
CTGGCTCTGCTCTAAGCTTGGCGTAATCATGGTCATAGCTGTTTCCTGTGTGAAATTGTTATCCGCTCAC
AATTCCACACAACATACGAGCCGGAAGCATAAAGTGTAAAGCCTGGGGTGCCTAATGAGTGAGCTAACTC
ACATTAATTGCGTTGCGCTCACTGCCCGCTTTCCAGTCGGGAAACCTGTCGTGCCAGCTGCATTAATGAA
TCGGCCAACGCGCGGGGAGAGGCGGTTTGCGTATTGGGCGCTCTTCCGCTTCCTCGCTCACTGACTCGCT
GCGCTCGGTCGTTCGGCTGCGGCGAGCGGTATCAGCTCACTCAAAGGCGGTAATACGGTTATCCACAGAA
TCAGGGGATAACGCAGGAAAGAACATGTGAGCAAAAGGCCAGCAAAAGGCCAGGAACCGTAAAAAGGCCG
CGTTGCTGGCGTTTTTCCATAGGCTCCGCCCCCCTGACGAGCATCACAAAAATCGACGCTCAAGTCAGAG
GTGGCGAAACCCGACAGGACTATAAAGATACCAGGCGTTTCCCCCTGGAAGCTCCCTCGTGCGCTCTCCT
GTTCCGACCCTGCCGCTTACCGGATACCTGTCCGCCTTTCTCCCTTCGGGAAGCGTGGCGCTTTCTCATA
GCTCACGCTGTAGGTATCTCAGTTCGGTGTAGGTCGTTCGCTCCAAGCTGGGCTGTGTGCACGAACCCCC
CGTTCAGCCCGACCGCTGCGCCTTATCCGGTAACTATCGTCTTGAGTCCAACCCGGTAAGACACGACTTA
TCGCCACTGGCAGCAGCCACTGGTAACAGGATTAGCAGAGCGAGGTATGTAGGCGGTGCTACAGAGTTCT
TGAAGTGGTGGCCTAACTACGGCTACACTAGAAGAACAGTATTTGGTATCTGCGCTCTGCTGAAGCCAGT
TACCTTCGGAAAAAGAGTTGGTAGCTCTTGATCCGGCAAACAAACCACCGCTGGTAGCGGTGGTTTTTTT
GTTTGCAAGCAGCAGATTACGCGCAGAAAAAAAGGATCTCAAGAAGATCCTTTGATCTTTTCTACGGGGT
CTGACGCTCAGTGGAACGAAAACTCACGTTAAGGGATTTTGGTCATGAGATTATCAAAAAGGATCTTCAC
CTAGATCCTTTTAAATTAAAAATGAAGTTTTAAATCAATCTAAAGTATATATGAGTAAACTTGGTCTGAC
AGTTACCAATGCTTAATCAGTGAGGCACCTATCTCAGCGATCTGTCTATTTCGTTCATCCATAGTTGCCT
GACTCCCCGTCGTGTAGATAACTACGATACGGGAGGGCTTACCATCTGGCCCCAGTGCTGCAATGATACC
GCGAGACCCACGCTCACCGGCTCCAGATTTATCAGCAATAAACCAGCCAGCCGGAAGGGCCGAGCGCAGA
AGTGGTCCTGCAACTTTATCCGCCTCCATCCAGTCTATTAATTGTTGCCGGGAAGCTAGAGTAAGTAGTT
CGCCAGTTAATAGTTTGCGCAACGTTGTTGCCATTGCTACAGGCATCGTGGTGTCACGCTCGTCGTTTGG
TATGGCTTCATTCAGCTCCGGTTCCCAACGATCAAGGCGAGTTACATGATCCCCCATGTTGTGCAAAAAA
GCGGTTAGCTCCTTCGGTCCTCCGATCGTTGTCAGAAGTAAGTTGGCCGCAGTGTTATCACTCATGGTTA
TGGCAGCACTGCATAATTCTCTTACTGTCATGCCATCCGTAAGATGCTTTTCTGTGACTGGTGAGTACTC
AACCAAGTCATTCTGAGAATAGTGTATGCGGCGACCGAGTTGCTCTTGCCCGGCGTCAATACGGGATAAT
ACCGCGCCACATAGCAGAACTTTAAAAGTGCTCATCATTGGAAAACGTTCTTCGGGGCGAAAACTCTCAA
GGATCTTACCGCTGTTGAGATCCAGTTCGATGTAACCCACTCGTGCACCCAACTGATCTTCAGCATCTTT
TACTTTCACCAGCGTTTCTGGGTGAGCAAAAACAGGAAGGCAAAATGCCGCAAAAAAGGGAATAAGGGCG
ACACGGAAATGTTGAATACTCATACTCTTCCTTTTTCAATATTATTGAAGCATTTATCAGGGTTATTGTC
TCATGAGCGGATACATATTTGAATGTATTTAGAAAAATAAACAAATAGGGGTTCCGCGCACATTTCCCCG
AAAAGTGCCACCTGACGTCTAAGAAACCATTATTATCATGACATTAACCTATAAAAATAGGCGTATCACG
AGGCCCTTTCGTC
